Addgene plasmid #180586: pAAV-EF1a-pMagHigh-FlpC
Purpose: PA-Flp
Depositing lab: Won Do Heo. Depositing organization: Korea Advanced Institute of Science and Technology. Publication: Noninvasive optical activation of Flp recombinase for genetic manipulation in deep mouse brain regions. Jung H, Kim SW, Kim M, Hong J, Yu D, Kim JH, Lee Y, Kim S, Woo D, Shin HS, Park BO, Do Heo W. Nat Commun. 2019 Jan 18;10(1):314. doi: 10.1038/s41467-018-08282-8. PubMed 30659191.
Backbone
  Vector backbone: pAAV-Ef1a-EGFP
  Vector type: AAV
Growth in bacteria
  Bacterial resistance: Ampicillin, 100 μg/mL
  Growth temperature: 30°C
  Growth strain: NEB Stable
  Copy number: High Copy
Gene/Insert
  Gene/Insert name: Split FlpO
  Species: Synthetic
  Cloning method: Restriction Enzyme; 5′ cloning site unknown (unknown if destroyed)
Terms and licenses: Academic/Nonprofit Terms; Industry Terms: Not Available to Industry
How to cite: pAAV-EF1a-pMagHigh-FlpC was a gift from Won Do Heo (Addgene plasmid # 180586 ; http://n2t.net/addgene:180586 ; RRID:Addgene_180586)
