[The description below was written by a language model from this plasmid's Addgene catalogue record and pLannotate feature annotations shown in this document.]
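Description:
pAAV-EF1a-pMagHigh-FlpC is an AAV transfer plasmid built on the pAAV-Ef1a-EGFP backbone, and it encodes one half of a photoactivatable Flp recombinase (PA-Flp) system. It is propagated in bacteria through a high-copy ColE1/pUC-type origin with ampicillin selection (AmpR under its own bla promoter), and it also carries an f1 phage origin. The expression cassette is flanked by AAV2 inverted terminal repeats, which allow it to be packaged into recombinant AAV particles. The annotation finds a complete ITR downstream of the cassette but only short ITR fragments at the upstream end. This may reflect the difficulty of sequencing or annotating these repeats, and the record does not clarify it. Small fragments annotated as SV40 small t antigen, bom and rop appear to be backbone remnants rather than functional parts.

The payload is driven by the constitutive human EF-1α promoter. The catalogued insert is a synthetic "Split FlpO", and the feature table identifies a partial FLPo coding sequence, the mouse codon-optimised, thermostable Flp that recombines FRT sites. About 500 nt of unannotated sequence lies between the promoter and this fragment. Going by the plasmid name, that region presumably encodes the pMagHigh light-inducible dimerisation domain fused to the C-terminal Flp fragment, although the annotation does not confirm this. A WPRE and the human growth hormone polyadenylation signal follow the coding region to enhance transcript stability and processing.

In a split-recombinase design of this kind, the fragment is expected to be inactive alone and to regain activity when light-driven dimerisation brings it together with a complementary half, which the record does not describe. The associated work used the system for noninvasive optical activation of Flp to manipulate genes in deep mouse brain regions.
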