Features (pLannotate 1.2.2; 17 found; start..end, strand, type, name):
     13..40      +  repeat_region  AAV2 ITR (fragment): inverted terminal repeat of adeno-associated virus serotype 2 inverted
     69..96      +  repeat_region  AAV2 ITR (fragment): inverted terminal repeat of adeno-associated virus serotype 2 inverted
    159..225     +  CDS            small t antigen (fragment): SV40 (simian virus 40) small t antigen
    232..1410    +  promoter       EF-1α promoter: strong constitutive promoter for human elongation factor EF-1α
   1417..1434    +  misc_feature   MCS (fragment): pUC18/19 multiple cloning site
   1942..3130    +  CDS            FLPo (fragment): nuclear-targeted site-specific recombinase FLPo is a mouse codon-optimized fusion between the SV40 nuclear localization signal and a thermostable version of the Saccharomyces cerevisiae site-specific recombinase FLP. Recombination occurs at FRT sequences.
   3133..3157    +  misc_feature   MCS (fragment): pBluescript multiple cloning site
   3157..3745    +  misc_feature   WPRE: woodchuck hepatitis virus posttranscriptional regulatory element
   3777..4253    +  polyA_signal   hGH poly(A) signal: human growth hormone polyadenylation signal
   4293..4433    +  repeat_region  AAV2 ITR: inverted terminal repeat of adeno-associated virus serotype 2 inverted
   4438..4489    -  misc_feature   bom (fragment): basis of mobility region from pBR322
   4508..4963    +  rep_origin     f1 ori (sequence partly withheld): f1 bacteriophage origin of replication; arrow indicates direction of (+) strand synthesis
   4964..5013    -  misc_feature   bom (fragment): basis of mobility region from pBR322
   5115..5150    -  CDS            rop (fragment): Rop protein, which maintains plasmids at low copy number; rop
   5245..5349    +  promoter       AmpR promoter: bla
   5350..6210    +  CDS            AmpR: β-lactamase; bla; confers resistance to ampicillin, carbenicillin, and related antibiotics
   6381..6969    +  rep_origin     ori: high-copy-number ColE1/pMB1/pBR322/pUC origin of replication
>Addgene plasmid #180586 | pAAV-EF1a-pMagHigh-FlpC | addgene full sequence | sequence record 355548 | Addgene NGS Result
TCCTGCAGGCAGCTGCGCGCTCGCTCGCTCACTGAGGCCGCCCGGGCGTCGGGCGACCTTTGGTCGCCCG
GCCTCAGTGAGCGAGCGAGCGCGCAGAGAGGGAGTGGCCAACTCCATCACTAGGGGTTCCTGCGGCCGCA
CGCGTAAGCTTTGCAAAGATGGATAAAGTTTTAAACAGAGAGGAATCTTTGCAGCTAATGGACCTTCTAG
GTCTTGAAAGGAGTGGGAATTGGCTCCGGTGCCCGTCAGTGGGCAGAGCGCACATCGCCCACAGTCCCCG
AGAAGTTGGGGGGAGGGGTCGGCAATTGAACCGGTGCCTAGAGAAGGTGGCGCGGGGTAAACTGGGAAAG
TGATGTCGTGTACTGGCTCCGCCTTTTTCCCGAGGGTGGGGGAGAACCGTATATAAGTGCAGTAGTCGCC
GTGAACGTTCTTTTTCGCAACGGGTTTGCCGCCAGAACACAGGTAAGTGCCGTGTGTGGTTCCCGCGGGC
CTGGCCTCTTTACGGGTTATGGCCCTTGCGTGCCTTGAATTACTTCCACCTGGCTGCAGTACGTGATTCT
TGATCCCGAGCTTCGGGTTGGAAGTGGGTGGGAGAGTTCGAGGCCTTGCGCTTAAGGAGCCCCTTCGCCT
CGTGCTTGAGTTGAGGCCTGGCCTGGGCGCTGGGGCCGCCGCGTGCGAATCTGGTGGCACCTTCGCGCCT
GTCTCGCTGCTTTCGATAAGTCTCTAGCCATTTAAAATTTTTGATGACCTGCTGCGACGCTTTTTTTCTG
GCAAGATAGTCTTGTAAATGCGGGCCAAGATCTGCACACTGGTATTTCGGTTTTTGGGGCCGCGGGCGGC
GACGGGGCCCGTGCGTCCCAGCGCACATGTTCGGCGAGGCGGGGCCTGCGAGCGCGGCCACCGAGAATCG
GACGGGGGTAGTCTCAAGCTGGCCGGCCTGCTCTGGTGCCTGGCCTCGCGCCGCCGTGTATCGCCCCGCC
CTGGGCGGCAAGGCTGGCCCGGTCGGCACCAGTTGCGTGAGCGGAAAGATGGCCGCTTCCCGGCCCTGCT
GCAGGGAGCTCAAAATGGAGGACGCGGCGCTCGGGAGAGCGGGCGGGTGAGTCACCCACACAAAGGAAAA
GGGCCTTTCCGTCCTCAGCCGTCGCTTCATGTGACTCCACGGAGTACCGGGCGCCGTCCAGGCACCTCGA
TTAGTTCTCGAGCTTTTGGAGTACGTCGTCTTTAGGTTGGGGGGAGGGGTTTTATGCGATGGAGTTTCCC
CACACTGAGTGGGTGGAGACTGAAGTTAGGCCAGCTTGGCACTTGATGTAATTCTCCTTGGAATTTGCCC
TTTTTGAGTTTGGATCTTGGTTCATTCTCAAGCCTCAGACAGTGGTTCAAAGTTTTTTTCTTCCATTTCA
GGTGTCGTGAGGTACCGGATCCTCTAGAGTCGACTCCGGAACCATGCACACCCTGTACGCCCCCGGCGGC
TACGACATCATGGGCTACCTGAGACAGATCAGAAACAGACCCAACCCCCAGGTGGAGCTGGGCCCCGTGG
ACACCAGCTGCGCCCTGATCCTGTGCGACCTGAAGCAGAAGGACACCCCCATCGTGTACGCCAGCGAGGC
CTTCCTGTATATGACCGGCTACAGCAACGCCGAGGTGCTGGGCAGAAACTGCAGATTCCTGCAGAGCCCC
GACGGCATGGTGAAGCCCAAGAGCACCAGAAAGTACGTGGACAGCAACACCATCAACACCATCAGAAAGG
CCATCGACAGAAACGCCGAGGTGCAGGTGGAGGTGGTGAACTTCAAGAAGAACGGCCAGAGATTCGTGAA
CTTCCTGACCATCATCCCCGTGAGAGACGAGACCGGCGAGTACAGATACAGCATGGGCTTCCAGTGCGAG
ACCGAGGGTGGAGGCGGTTCAGGCGGAGGTGGCAGCGGCGGTGGCGGATCGGGCGAGAAGATCGCCAGCT
GTGCCGCCGAGCTGACCTACCTGTGCTGGATGATCACCCACAACGGCACCGCCATCAAGAGGGCCACCTT
CATGAGCTACAACACCATCATCAGCAACAGCCTGAGCTTCGACATCGTGAACAAGAGCCTGCAGTTCAAG
TACAAGACCCAGAAGGCCACCATCCTGGAGGCCAGCCTGAAGAAGCTGATCCCCGCCTGGGAGTTCACCA
TCATCCCTTACAACGGCCAGAAGCACCAGAGCGACATCACCGACATCGTGTCCAGCCTGCAGCTGCAGTT
CGAGAGCAGCGAGGAGGCCGACAAGGGCAACAGCCACAGCAAGAAGATGCTGAAGGCCCTGCTGTCCGAG
GGCGAGAGCATCTGGGAGATCACCGAGAAGATCCTGAACAGCTTCGAGTACACCAGCAGGTTCACCAAGA
CCAAGACCCTGTACCAGTTCCTGTTCCTGGCCACATTCATCAACTGCGGCAGGTTCAGCGACATCAAGAA
CGTGGACCCCAAGAGCTTCAAGCTGGTGCAGAACAAGTACCTGGGCGTGATCATTCAGTGCCTGGTGACC
GAGACCAAGACAAGCGTGTCCAGGCACATCTACTTTTTCAGCGCCAGAGGCAGGATCGACCCCCTGGTGT
ACCTGGACGAGTTCCTGAGGAACAGCGAGCCCGTGCTGAAGAGAGTGAACAGGACCGGCAACAGCAGCAG
CAACAAGCAGGAGTACCAGCTGCTGAAGGACAACCTGGTGCGCAGCTACAACAAGGCCCTGAAGAAGAAC
GCCCCCTACCCCATCTTCGCTATCAAGAACGGCCCTAAGAGCCACATCGGCAGGCACCTGATGACCAGCT
TTCTGAGCATGAAGGGCCTGACCGAGCTGACAAACGTGGTGGGCAACTGGAGCGACAAGAGGGCCTCCGC
CGTGGCCAGGACCACCTACACCCACCAGATCACCGCCATCCCCGACCACTACTTCGCCCTGGTGTCCAGG
TACTACGCCTACGACCCCATCAGCAAGGAGATGATCGCCCTGAAGGACGAGACCAACCCCATCGAGGAGT
GGCAGCACATCGAGCAGCTGAAGGGCAGCGCCGAGGGCAGCATCAGATACCCCGCCTGGAACGGCATCAT
CAGCCAGGAGGTGCTGGACTACCTGAGCAGCTACATCAACAGGCGGATCTAAGAATTCGATATCAAGCTT
ATCGATAATCAACCTCTGGATTACAAAATTTGTGAAAGATTGACTGGTATTCTTAACTATGTTGCTCCTT
TTACGCTATGTGGATACGCTGCTTTAATGCCTTTGTATCATGCTATTGCTTCCCGTATGGCTTTCATTTT
CTCCTCCTTGTATAAATCCTGGTTGCTGTCTCTTTATGAGGAGTTGTGGCCCGTTGTCAGGCAACGTGGC
GTGGTGTGCACTGTGTTTGCTGACGCAACCCCCACTGGTTGGGGCATTGCCACCACCTGTCAGCTCCTTT
CCGGGACTTTCGCTTTCCCCCTCCCTATTGCCACGGCGGAACTCATCGCCGCCTGCCTTGCCCGCTGCTG
GACAGGGGCTCGGCTGTTGGGCACTGACAATTCCGTGGTGTTGTCGGGGAAATCATCGTCCTTTCCTTGG
CTGCTCGCCTATGTTGCCACCTGGATTCTGCGCGGGACGTCCTTCTGCTACGTCCCTTCGGCCCTCAATC
CAGCGGACCTTCCTTCCCGCGGCCTGCTGCCGGCTCTGCGGCCTCTTCCGCGTCTTCGCCTTCGCCCTCA
GACGAGTCGGATCTCCCTTTGGGCCGCCTCCCCGCATCGATACCGAGCGCTGCTCGAGAGATCTACGGGT
GGCATCCCTGTGACCCCTCCCCAGTGCCTCTCCTGGCCCTGGAAGTTGCCACTCCAGTGCCCACCAGCCT
TGTCCTAATAAAATTAAGTTGCATCATTTTGTCTGACTAGGTGTCCTTCTATAATATTATGGGGTGGAGG
GGGGTGGTATGGAGCAAGGGGCAAGTTGGGAAGACAACCTGTAGGGCCTGCGGGGTCTATTGGGAACCAA
GCTGGAGTGCAGTGGCACAATCTTGGCTCACTGCAATCTCCGCCTCCTGGGTTCAAGCGATTCTCCTGCC
TCAGCCTCCCGAGTTGTTGGGATTCCAGGCATGCATGACCAGGCTCAGCTAATTTTTGTTTTTTTGGTAG
AGACGGGGTTTCACCATATTGGCCAGGCTGGTCTCCAACTCCTAATCTCAGGTGATCTACCCACCTTGGC
CTCCCAAATTGCTGGGATTACAGGCGTGAACCACTGCTCCCTTCCCTGTCCTTCTGATTTTGTAGGTAAC
CACGTGCGGACCGAGCGGCCGCAGGAACCCCTAGTGATGGAGTTGGCCACTCCCTCTCTGCGCGCTCGCT
CGCTCACTGAGGCCGGGCGACCAAAGGTCGCCCGACGCCCGGGCTTTGCCCGGGCGGCCTCAGTGAGCGA
GCGAGCGCGCAGCTGCCTGCAGGGGCGCCTGATGCGGTATTTTCTCCTTACGCATCTGTGCGGTATTTCA
CACCGCATA
[95 nt withheld, positions 4490-4584]
T
[46 nt withheld, positions 4586-4631]
C
[141 nt withheld, positions 4633-4773]
CCTTTGACGTTGGAGTCCACGTTCTTT
[37 nt withheld, positions 4801-4837]
ACTCTATCTCGGGCTATTCTTTTGATTTATAAGGGATTTTGCCGATTTCGGTCTATTGGTTAAAAAATGA
GCTGATTTAACAAAAATTTAACGCGAATTTTAACAAAATATTAACGTTTACAATTTTATGGTGCACTCTC
AGTACAATCTGCTCTGATGCCGCATAGTTAAGCCAGCCCCGACACCCGCCAACACCCGCTGACGCGCCCT
GACGGGCTTGTCTGCTCCCGGCATCCGCTTACAGACAAGCTGTGACCGTCTCCGGGAGCTGCATGTGTCA
GAGGTTTTCACCGTCATCACCGAAACGCGCGAGACGAAAGGGCCTCGTGATACGCCTATTTTTATAGGTT
AATGTCATGATAATAATGGTTTCTTAGACGTCAGGTGGCACTTTTCGGGGAAATGTGCGCGGAACCCCTA
TTTGTTTATTTTTCTAAATACATTCAAATATGTATCCGCTCATGAGACAATAACCCTGATAAATGCTTCA
ATAATATTGAAAAAGGAAGAGTATGAGTATTCAACATTTCCGTGTCGCCCTTATTCCCTTTTTTGCGGCA
TTTTGCCTTCCTGTTTTTGCTCACCCAGAAACGCTGGTGAAAGTAAAAGATGCTGAAGATCAGTTGGGTG
CACGAGTGGGTTACATCGAACTGGATCTCAACAGCGGTAAGATCCTTGAGAGTTTTCGCCCCGAAGAACG
TTTTCCAATGATGAGCACTTTTAAAGTTCTGCTATGTGGCGCGGTATTATCCCGTATTGACGCCGGGCAA
GAGCAACTCGGTCGCCGCATACACTATTCTCAGAATGACTTGGTTGAGTACTCACCAGTCACAGAAAAGC
ATCTTACGGATGGCATGACAGTAAGAGAATTATGCAGTGCTGCCATAACCATGAGTGATAACACTGCGGC
CAACTTACTTCTGACAACGATCGGAGGACCGAAGGAGCTAACCGCTTTTTTGCACAACATGGGGGATCAT
GTAACTCGCCTTGATCGTTGGGAACCGGAGCTGAATGAAGCCATACCAAACGACGAGCGTGACACCACGA
TGCCTGTAGCAATGGCAACAACGTTGCGCAAACTATTAACTGGCGAACTACTTACTCTAGCTTCCCGGCA
ACAATTAATAGACTGGATGGAGGCGGATAAAGTTGCAGGACCACTTCTGCGCTCGGCCCTTCCGGCTGGC
TGGTTTATTGCTGATAAATCTGGAGCCGGTGAGCGTGGGTCTCGCGGTATCATTGCAGCACTGGGGCCAG
ATGGTAAGCCCTCCCGTATCGTAGTTATCTACACGACGGGGAGTCAGGCAACTATGGATGAACGAAATAG
ACAGATCGCTGAGATAGGTGCCTCACTGATTAAGCATTGGTAACTGTCAGACCAAGTTTACTCATATATA
CTTTAGATTGATTTAAAACTTCATTTTTAATTTAAAAGGATCTAGGTGAAGATCCTTTTTGATAATCTCA
TGACCAAAATCCCTTAACGTGAGTTTTCGTTCCACTGAGCGTCAGACCCCGTAGAAAAGATCAAAGGATC
TTCTTGAGATCCTTTTTTTCTGCGCGTAATCTGCTGCTTGCAAACAAAAAAACCACCGCTACCAGCGGTG
GTTTGTTTGCCGGATCAAGAGCTACCAACTCTTTTTCCGAAGGTAACTGGCTTCAGCAGAGCGCAGATAC
CAAATACTGTTCTTCTAGTGTAGCCGTAGTTAGGCCACCACTTCAAGAACTCTGTAGCACCGCCTACATA
CCTCGCTCTGCTAATCCTGTTACCAGTGGCTGCTGCCAGTGGCGATAAGTCGTGTCTTACCGGGTTGGAC
TCAAGACGATAGTTACCGGATAAGGCGCAGCGGTCGGGCTGAACGGGGGGTTCGTGCACACAGCCCAGCT
TGGAGCGAACGACCTACACCGAACTGAGATACCTACAGCGTGAGCTATGAGAAAGCGCCACGCTTCCCGA
AGGGAGAAAGGCGGACAGGTATCCGGTAAGCGGCAGGGTCGGAACAGGAGAGCGCACGAGGGAGCTTCCA
GGGGGAAACGCCTGGTATCTTTATAGTCCTGTCGGGTTTCGCCACCTCTGACTTGAGCGTCGATTTTTGT
GATGCTCGTCAGGGGGGCGGAGCCTATGGAAAAACGCCAGCAACGCGGCCTTTTTACGGTTCCTGGCCTT
TTGCTGGCCTTTTGCTCACATG
